Addgene plasmid #108111: LentiV_Neo_LKB1
Purpose: Lentiviral expression plasmid of human LKB1 cDNA with neomycin resistance gene
Depositing lab: Christopher Vakoc. Depositing organization: Cold Spring Harbor Laboratory. Publication: LKB1, Salt-Inducible Kinases, and MEF2C Are Linked Dependencies in Acute Myeloid Leukemia. Tarumoto Y, Lu B, Somerville TDD, Huang YH, Milazzo JP, Wu XS, Klingbeil O, El Demerdash O, Shi J, Vakoc CR. Mol Cell. 2018 Feb 28. pii: S1097-2765(18)30109-6. doi: 10.1016/j.molcel.2018.02.011. PubMed 29526696.
Backbone
  Vector backbone: LentiV_Neo
  Backbone size w/o insert (bp): 7210
  Total vector size (bp): 8557
  Vector type: Mammalian Expression, Lentiviral, CRISPR
  Selectable markers: Neomycin (select with G418)
Growth in bacteria
  Bacterial resistance: Ampicillin, 100 μg/mL
  Growth temperature: 37°C
  Growth strain: NEB Stable
  Copy number: High Copy
Gene/Insert
  Gene/Insert name: LKB1
  Species: H. sapiens (human)
  Insert size (bp): 1299
  GenBank ID: NM_000455
  Entrez Gene: STK11 (a.k.a. LKB1, PJS, hLKB1)
  Promoter: EFS promoter
  Tag / fusion protein: FLAG (N terminal on insert)
  Cloning method: Ligation Independent Cloning
  Sequencing primers: 5′ AACTGGGAAAGTGATGTCGTGTACTG; 3′ GAGAACCTGCGTGCAATCCATC
Terms and licenses: Academic/Nonprofit Terms; Industry Terms: Not Available to Industry
How to cite: LentiV_Neo_LKB1 was a gift from Christopher Vakoc (Addgene plasmid # 108111 ; http://n2t.net/addgene:108111 ; RRID:Addgene_108111)
