[The description below was written by a language model from this plasmid's Addgene catalogue record and pLannotate feature annotations shown in this document.]
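Description:
LentiV_Neo_LKB1 is an 8.6 kb third-generation-style, self-inactivating HIV-1 lentiviral transfer plasmid built on the LentiV_Neo backbone for stable expression of human LKB1 (STK11) in mammalian cells. In bacteria it is maintained through a high-copy ColE1/pUC-type origin and selected with ampicillin via the bla gene. The backbone also carries an f1 origin, an SV40 origin and poly(A) signal, and remnants of a lac/T3/T7 cloning region. Viral genomic RNA is transcribed in packaging cells from an RSV promoter fused to a truncated 5' LTR. The packaged region includes the Ψ packaging signal with a gag fragment, the RRE for Rev-dependent nuclear export, and the cPPT/CTS. It ends in a ΔU3 3' LTR that inactivates LTR promoter activity after integration.

The payload is driven by the EFS (EF-1α core) promoter. It begins with an N-terminal FLAG epitope; the annotation detects only a short match to a 3xFLAG element, consistent with a single tag. This is followed by the 1,299 bp LKB1 coding sequence. The neomycin phosphotransferase gene lies immediately downstream on the same strand with no separate promoter annotated, which suggests co-expression from the same transcript. The record does not identify the linking element between the two reading frames, and a tiny PuroR fragment at the junction appears to be a cloning remnant. A WPRE after neo enhances transcript expression. Transduced cells are selected with G418.

The associated work concerns LKB1, salt-inducible kinases and MEF2C as linked dependencies in acute myeloid leukemia. The CRISPR vector classification suggests use of the cDNA alongside CRISPR experiments, although no guide RNA or Cas9 element is annotated.
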