Features (pLannotate 1.2.2; 28 found; start..end, strand, type, name):
    219..399     +  LTR            5' LTR (truncated): truncated 5' long terminal repeat (LTR) from HIV-1
    446..571     +  misc_feature   HIV-1 Ψ: packaging signal of human immunodeficiency virus type 1
    555..918     +  CDS            HIV-1 gag (fragment): gag protein from human immunodeficiency virus 1; gag
   1064..1297    +  misc_feature   RRE: The Rev response element (RRE) of HIV-1 allows for Rev-dependent mRNA export from the nucleus to the cytoplasm.
   1674..1700    +  CDS            Rev (fragment): human immunodeficiency virus 1 (HIV-1) Rev protein; rev; enhances nuclear export of unspliced and incompletely spliced viral mRNAs
   1710..1827    +  misc_feature   cPPT/CTS: central polypurine tract and central termination sequence of HIV-1
   1896..2107    +  promoter       EF-1α core promoter: core promoter for human elongation factor EF-1α
   2135..2159    +  CDS            3xFLAG (fragment): three tandem FLAG® epitope tags
   2208..3506    +  CDS            STK11: STK11_HUMAN - Also known as LKB1, PJS. Experimental evidence at protein level: Swiss-Prot protein existence level 1. [Isoform 2]: Has a role in spermiogenesis. From Homo sapiens (Human).
   3573..3591    +  CDS            PuroR (fragment): puromycin N-acetyltransferase; pac from Streptomyces; confers resistance to puromycin
   3591..4382    +  CDS            neo: KKA2_KLEPN - Also known as kan, nptII. Experimental evidence at protein level: Swiss-Prot protein existence level 1. Resistance to kanamycin, neomycin, paromomycin, ribostamycin, butirosin and gentamicin B. From Klebsiella pneumoniae.
   4401..4989    +  misc_feature   WPRE: woodchuck hepatitis virus posttranscriptional regulatory element
   5040..5059    +  misc_feature   cPPT/CTS (fragment): central polypurine tract and central termination sequence of HIV-1
   5061..5294    +  LTR            3' LTR (ΔU3): self-inactivating 3' long terminal repeat (LTR) from HIV-1
   5372..5493    +  polyA_signal   SV40 poly(A) signal: SV40 polyadenylation signal
   5533..5668    +  rep_origin     SV40 ori: SV40 origin of replication
   5689..5707    -  promoter       T7 promoter: promoter for bacteriophage T7 RNA polymerase
   5715..5870    +  CDS            lacZα (fragment): LacZα fragment of β-galactosidase; lacZ fragment
   5875..6303    +  rep_origin     f1 ori (sequence partly withheld): f1 bacteriophage origin of replication; arrow indicates direction of (+) strand synthesis
   6356..6460    +  promoter       AmpR promoter: bla
   6461..7321    +  CDS            AmpR: β-lactamase; bla; confers resistance to ampicillin, carbenicillin, and related antibiotics
   7492..8080    +  rep_origin     ori: high-copy-number ColE1/pMB1/pBR322/pUC origin of replication
   8263..8355    +  CDS            lacI (fragment): lac repressor; lacI; The lac repressor binds to the lac operator to inhibit transcription in E. coli. This inhibition can be relieved by adding lactose or isopropyl-β-D-thiogalactopyranoside (IPTG).
   8368..8389    +  protein_bind   CAP binding site: CAP binding activates transcription in the presence of cAMP. E. coli catabolite activator protein
   8404..8434    +  promoter       lac promoter: promoter for the E. coli lac operon
   8442..8458    +  protein_bind   lac operator: The lac repressor binds to the lac operator to inhibit transcription in E. coli. This inhibition can be relieved by adding lactose or isopropyl-β-D-thiogalactopyranoside (IPTG). lac repressor encoded by lacI
   8503..8521    +  promoter       T3 promoter: promoter for bacteriophage T3 RNA polymerase
   8549..218     +  promoter       RSV promoter (across the origin): Rous sarcoma virus enhancer/promoter
>Addgene plasmid #108111 | LentiV_Neo_LKB1 | addgene full sequence | sequence record 207844 | Addgene NGS Result
ATGCAATACTCTTGTAGTCTTGCAACATGGTAACGATGAGTTAGCAACATGCCTTACAAGGAGAGAAAAA
GCACCGTGCATGCCGATTGGTGGAAGTAAGGTGGTACGATCGTGCCTTATTAGGAAGGCAACAGACGGGT
CTGACATGGATTGGACGAACCACTGAATTGCCGCATTGCAGAGATATTGTATTTAAGTGCCTAGCTCGAT
ACATAAACGGGTCTCTCTGGTTAGACCAGATCTGAGCCTGGGAGCTCTCTGGCTAACTAGGGAACCCACT
GCTTAAGCCTCAATAAAGCTTGCCTTGAGTGCTTCAAGTAGTGTGTGCCCGTCTGTTGTGTGACTCTGGT
AACTAGAGATCCCTCAGACCCTTTTAGTCAGTGTGGAAAATCTCTAGCAGTGGCGCCCGAACAGGGACTT
GAAAGCGAAAGGGAAACCAGAGGAGCTCTCTCGACGCAGGACTCGGCTTGCTGAAGCGCGCACGGCAAGA
GGCGAGGGGCGGCGACTGGTGAGTACGCCAAAAATTTTGACTAGCGGAGGCTAGAAGGAGAGAGATGGGT
GCGAGAGCGTCAGTATTAAGCGGGGGAGAATTAGATCGCGATGGGAAAAAATTCGGTTAAGGCCAGGGGG
AAAGAAAAAATATAAATTAAAACATATAGTATGGGCAAGCAGGGAGCTAGAACGATTCGCAGTTAATCCT
GGCCTGTTAGAAACATCAGAAGGCTGTAGACAAATACTGGGACAGCTACAACCATCCCTTCAGACAGGAT
CAGAAGAACTTAGATCATTATATAATACAGTAGCAACCCTCTATTGTGTGCATCAAAGGATAGAGATAAA
AGACACCAAGGAAGCTTTAGACAAGATAGAGGAAGAGCAAAACAAAAGTAAGACCACCGCACAGCAAGCG
GCCGCTGATCTTCAGACCTGGAGGAGGAGATATGAGGGACAATTGGAGAAGTGAATTATATAAATATAAA
GTAGTAAAAATTGAACCATTAGGAGTAGCACCCACCAAGGCAAAGAGAAGAGTGGTGCAGAGAGAAAAAA
GAGCAGTGGGAATAGGAGCTTTGTTCCTTGGGTTCTTGGGAGCAGCAGGAAGCACTATGGGCGCAGCGTC
AATGACGCTGACGGTACAGGCCAGACAATTATTGTCTGGTATAGTGCAGCAGCAGAACAATTTGCTGAGG
GCTATTGAGGCGCAACAGCATCTGTTGCAACTCACAGTCTGGGGCATCAAGCAGCTCCAGGCAAGAATCC
TGGCTGTGGAAAGATACCTAAAGGATCAACAGCTCCTGGGGATTTGGGGTTGCTCTGGAAAACTCATTTG
CACCACTGCTGTGCCTTGGAATGCTAGTTGGAGTAATAAATCTCTGGAACAGATTTGGAATCACACGACC
TGGATGGAGTGGGACAGAGAAATTAACAATTACACAAGCTTAATACACTCCTTAATTGAAGAATCGCAAA
ACCAGCAAGAAAAGAATGAACAAGAATTATTGGAATTAGATAAATGGGCAAGTTTGTGGAATTGGTTTAA
CATAACAAATTGGCTGTGGTATATAAAATTATTCATAATGATAGTAGGAGGCTTGGTAGGTTTAAGAATA
GTTTTTGCTGTACTTTCTATAGTGAATAGAGTTAGGCAGGGATATTCACCATTATCGTTTCAGACCCACC
TCCCAACCCCGAGGGGACCCAGACCACAATTTTAAAAGAAAAGGGGGGATTGGGGGGTACAGTGCAGGGG
AAAGAATAGTAGACATAATAGCAACAGACATACAAACTAAAGAATTACAAAAACAAATTACAAAAATTCA
AAATTTTCGGGTTTATTACAGGGACAGCAGAGATCCACTTTGGCGCCGGCTCGAGTGGCTCCGGTGCCCG
TCAGTGGGCAGAGCGCACATCGCCCACAGTCCCCGAGAAGTTGGGGGGAGGGGTCGGCAATTGAACCGGT
GCCTAGAGAAGGTGGCGCGGGGTAAACTGGGAAAGTGATGTCGTGTACTGGCTCCGCCTTTTTCCCGAGG
GTGGGGGAGAACCGTATATAAGTGCAGTAGTCGCCGTGAACGTTCTTTTTCGCAACGGGTTTGCCGCCAG
AACACAGGTGTCGTGACGCGGGATCCGCCACCATGGACTACAAAGACGATGACGATAAAGCAAGGGATCC
ACTAGTAACGGCCGCCAGTGTGCTGGAATTCTCCAGCATGGAGGTGGTGGACCCGCAGCAGCTGGGCATG
TTCACGGAGGGCGAGCTGATGTCGGTGGGTATGGACACGTTCATCCACCGCATCGACTCCACCGAGGTCA
TCTACCAGCCGCGCCGCAAGCGGGCCAAGCTCATCGGCAAGTACCTGATGGGGGACCTGCTGGGGGAAGG
CTCTTACGGCAAGGTGAAGGAGGTGCTGGACTCGGAGACGCTGTGCAGGAGGGCCGTCAAGATCCTCAAG
AAGAAGAAGTTGCGAAGGATCCCCAACGGGGAGGCCAACGTGAAGAAGGAAATTCAACTACTGAGGAGGT
TACGGCACAAAAATGTCATCCAGCTGGTGGATGTGTTATACAACGAAGAGAAGCAGAAAATGTATATGGT
GATGGAGTACTGCGTGTGTGGCATGCAGGAAATGCTGGACAGCGTGCCGGAGAAGCGTTTCCCAGTGTGC
CAGGCCCACGGGTACTTCTGTCAGCTGATTGACGGCCTGGAGTACCTGCATAGCCAGGGCATTGTGCACA
AGGACATCAAGCCGGGGAACCTGCTGCTCACCACCGGTGGCACCCTCAAAATCTCCGACCTGGGCGTGGC
CGAGGCACTGCACCCGTTCGCGGCGGACGACACCTGCCGGACCAGCCAGGGCTCCCCGGCTTTCCAGCCG
CCCGAGATTGCCAACGGCCTGGACACCTTCTCCGGCTTCAAGGTGGACATCTGGTCGGCTGGGGTCACCC
TCTACAACATCACCACGGGTCTGTACCCCTTCGAAGGGGACAACATCTACAAGTTGTTTGAGAACATCGG
GAAGGGGAGCTACGCCATCCCGGGCGACTGTGGCCCCCCGCTCTCTGACCTGCTGAAAGGGATGCTTGAG
TACGAACCGGCCAAGAGGTTCTCCATCCGGCAGATCCGGCAGCACAGCTGGTTCCGGAAGAAACATCCTC
CGGCTGAAGCACCAGTGCCCATCCCACCGAGCCCAGACACCAAGGACCGGTGGCGCAGCATGACTGTGGT
GCCGTACTTGGAGGACCTGCACGGCGCGGACGAGGACGAGGACCTCTTCGACATCGAGGATGACATCATC
TACACTCAGGACTTCACGGTGCCCGGACAGGTCCCAGAAGAGGAGGCCAGTCACAATGGACAGCGCCGGG
GCCTCCCCAAGGCCGTGTGTATGAACGGCACAGAGGCGGCGCAGCTGAGCACCAAATCCAGGGCGGAGGG
CCGGGCCCCCAACCCTGCCCGCAAGGCCTGCTCCGCCAGCAGCAAGATCCGCCGGCTGTCGGCCTGCAAG
CAGCAGGGCAGCGGCGCCACCAACTTCAGCCTGCTGAAGCAGGCCGGCGACGTGGAGGAGAACCCCGGCC
CCATGACCGAGTACAAGCCCATGATTGAACAAGATGGATTGCACGCAGGTTCTCCGGCCGCTTGGGTGGA
GAGGCTATTCGGCTATGACTGGGCACAACAGACAATCGGCTGCTCTGATGCCGCCGTGTTCCGGCTGTCA
GCGCAGGGGCGCCCGGTTCTTTTTGTCAAGACCGACCTGTCCGGTGCCCTGAATGAACTGCAGGACGAGG
CAGCGCGGCTATCGTGGCTGGCCACGACGGGCGTTCCTTGCGCAGCTGTGCTCGACGTTGTCACTGAAGC
GGGAAGGGACTGGCTGCTATTGGGCGAAGTGCCGGGGCAGGATCTCCTGTCATCTCACCTTGCTCCTGCC
GAGAAAGTATCCATCATGGCTGATGCAATGCGGCGGCTGCATACGCTTGATCCGGCTACCTGCCCATTCG
ACCACCAAGCGAAACATCGCATCGAGCGAGCACGTACTCGGATGGAAGCCGGTCTTGTCGATCAGGATGA
TCTGGACGAAGAGCATCAGGGGCTCGCGCCAGCCGAACTGTTCGCCAGGCTCAAGGCGCGCATGCCCGAC
GGCGAGGATCTCGTCGTGACCCATGGCGATGCCTGCTTGCCGAATATCATGGTGGAAAATGGCCGCTTTT
CTGGATTCATCGACTGTGGCCGGCTGGGTGTGGCGGACCGCTATCAGGACATAGCGTTGGCTACCCGTGA
TATTGCTGAAGAGCTTGGCGGCGAATGGGCTGACCGCTTCCTCGTGCTTTACGGTATCGCCGCTCCCGAT
TCGCAGCGCATCGCCTTCTATCGCCTTCTTGACGAGTTCTTCTGAACGCGTTAAGTCGACAATCAACCTC
TGGATTACAAAATTTGTGAAAGATTGACTGGTATTCTTAACTATGTTGCTCCTTTTACGCTATGTGGATA
CGCTGCTTTAATGCCTTTGTATCATGCTATTGCTTCCCGTATGGCTTTCATTTTCTCCTCCTTGTATAAA
TCCTGGTTGCTGTCTCTTTATGAGGAGTTGTGGCCCGTTGTCAGGCAACGTGGCGTGGTGTGCACTGTGT
TTGCTGACGCAACCCCCACTGGTTGGGGCATTGCCACCACCTGTCAGCTCCTTTCCGGGACTTTCGCTTT
CCCCCTCCCTATTGCCACGGCGGAACTCATCGCCGCCTGCCTTGCCCGCTGCTGGACAGGGGCTCGGCTG
TTGGGCACTGACAATTCCGTGGTGTTGTCGGGGAAATCATCGTCCTTTCCTTGGCTGCTCGCCTGTGTTG
CCACCTGGATTCTGCGCGGGACGTCCTTCTGCTACGTCCCTTCGGCCCTCAATCCAGCGGACCTTCCTTC
CCGCGGCCTGCTGCCGGCTCTGCGGCCTCTTCCGCGTCTTCGCCTTCGCCCTCAGACGAGTCGGATCTCC
CTTTGGGCCGCCTCCCCGCGTCGACTTTAAGACCAATGACTTACAAGGCAGCTGTAGATCTTAGCCACTT
TTTAAAAGAAAAGGGGGGACTGGAAGGGCTAATTCACTCCCAACGAAGACAAGATCTGCTTTTTGCTTGT
ACTGGGTCTCTCTGGTTAGACCAGATCTGAGCCTGGGAGCTCTCTGGCTAACTAGGGAACCCACTGCTTA
AGCCTCAATAAAGCTTGCCTTGAGTGCTTCAAGTAGTGTGTGCCCGTCTGTTGTGTGACTCTGGTAACTA
GAGATCCCTCAGACCCTTTTAGTCAGTGTGGAAAATCTCTAGCAGTACGTATAGTAGTTCATGTCATCTT
ATTATTCAGTATTTATAACTTGCAAAGAAATGAATATCAGAGAGTGAGAGGAACTTGTTTATTGCAGCTT
ATAATGGTTACAAATAAAGCAATAGCATCACAAATTTCACAAATAAAGCATTTTTTTCACTGCATTCTAG
TTGTGGTTTGTCCAAACTCATCAATGTATCTTATCATGTCTGGCTCTAGCTATCCCGCCCCTAACTCCGC
CCATCCCGCCCCTAACTCCGCCCAGTTCCGCCCATTCTCCGCCCCATGGCTGACTAATTTTTTTTATTTA
TGCAGAGGCCGAGGCCGCCTCGGCCTCTGAGCTATTCCAGAAGTAGTGAGGAGGCTTTTTTGGAGGCCTA
GGGACGTACCCAATTCGCCCTATAGTGAGTCGTATTACGCGCGCTCACTGGCCGTCGTTTTACAACGTCG
TGACTGGGAAAACCCTGGCGTTACCCAACTTAATCGCCTTGCAGCACATCCCCCTTTCGCCAGCTGGCGT
AATAGCGAAGAGGCCCGCACCGATCGCCCTTCCCAACAGTTGCGCAGCCTGAATGGCGAATGGG
[124 nt withheld, positions 5875-5998]
C
[91 nt withheld, positions 6000-6090]
A
[49 nt withheld, positions 6092-6140]
CCTTTGACGTTGGAGTCCACGTTCTTT
[37 nt withheld, positions 6168-6204]
ACCCTATCTCGGTCTATTCTTTTGATTTATAAGGGATTTTGCCGATTTCGGCCTATTGGTTAAAAAATGA
GCTGATTTAACAAAAATTTAACGCGAATTTTAACAAAATATTAACGCTTACAATTTAGGTGGCACTTTTC
GGGGAAATGTGCGCGGAACCCCTATTTGTTTATTTTTCTAAATACATTCAAATATGTATCCGCTCATGAG
ACAATAACCCTGATAAATGCTTCAATAATATTGAAAAAGGAAGAGTATGAGTATTCAACATTTCCGTGTC
GCCCTTATTCCCTTTTTTGCGGCATTTTGCCTTCCTGTTTTTGCTCACCCAGAAACGCTGGTGAAAGTAA
AAGATGCTGAAGATCAGTTGGGTGCACGAGTGGGTTACATCGAACTGGATCTCAACAGCGGTAAGATCCT
TGAGAGTTTTCGCCCCGAAGAACGTTTTCCAATGATGAGCACTTTTAAAGTTCTGCTATGTGGCGCGGTA
TTATCCCGTATTGACGCCGGGCAAGAGCAACTCGGTCGCCGCATACACTATTCTCAGAATGACTTGGTTG
AGTACTCACCAGTCACAGAAAAGCATCTTACGGATGGCATGACAGTAAGAGAATTATGCAGTGCTGCCAT
AACCATGAGTGATAACACTGCGGCCAACTTACTTCTGACAACGATCGGAGGACCGAAGGAGCTAACCGCT
TTTTTGCACAACATGGGGGATCATGTAACTCGCCTTGATCGTTGGGAACCGGAGCTGAATGAAGCCATAC
CAAACGACGAGCGTGACACCACGATGCCTGTAGCAATGGCAACAACGTTGCGCAAACTATTAACTGGCGA
ACTACTTACTCTAGCTTCCCGGCAACAATTAATAGACTGGATGGAGGCGGATAAAGTTGCAGGACCACTT
CTGCGCTCGGCCCTTCCGGCTGGCTGGTTTATTGCTGATAAATCTGGAGCCGGTGAGCGTGGGTCTCGCG
GTATCATTGCAGCACTGGGGCCAGATGGTAAGCCCTCCCGTATCGTAGTTATCTACACGACGGGGAGTCA
GGCAACTATGGATGAACGAAATAGACAGATCGCTGAGATAGGTGCCTCACTGATTAAGCATTGGTAACTG
TCAGACCAAGTTTACTCATATATACTTTAGATTGATTTAAAACTTCATTTTTAATTTAAAAGGATCTAGG
TGAAGATCCTTTTTGATAATCTCATGACCAAAATCCCTTAACGTGAGTTTTCGTTCCACTGAGCGTCAGA
CCCCGTAGAAAAGATCAAAGGATCTTCTTGAGATCCTTTTTTTCTGCGCGTAATCTGCTGCTTGCAAACA
AAAAAACCACCGCTACCAGCGGTGGTTTGTTTGCCGGATCAAGAGCTACCAACTCTTTTTCCGAAGGTAA
CTGGCTTCAGCAGAGCGCAGATACCAAATACTGTTCTTCTAGTGTAGCCGTAGTTAGGCCACCACTTCAA
GAACTCTGTAGCACCGCCTACATACCTCGCTCTGCTAATCCTGTTACCAGTGGCTGCTGCCAGTGGCGAT
AAGTCGTGTCTTACCGGGTTGGACTCAAGACGATAGTTACCGGATAAGGCGCAGCGGTCGGGCTGAACGG
GGGGTTCGTGCACACAGCCCAGCTTGGAGCGAACGACCTACACCGAACTGAGATACCTACAGCGTGAGCT
ATGAGAAAGCGCCACGCTTCCCGAAGGGAGAAAGGCGGACAGGTATCCGGTAAGCGGCAGGGTCGGAACA
GGAGAGCGCACGAGGGAGCTTCCAGGGGGAAACGCCTGGTATCTTTATAGTCCTGTCGGGTTTCGCCACC
TCTGACTTGAGCGTCGATTTTTGTGATGCTCGTCAGGGGGGCGGAGCCTATGGAAAAACGCCAGCAACGC
GGCCTTTTTACGGTTCCTGGCCTTTTGCTGGCCTTTTGCTCACATGTTCTTTCCTGCGTTATCCCCTGAT
TCTGTGGATAACCGTATTACCGCCTTTGAGTGAGCTGATACCGCTCGCCGCAGCCGAACGACCGAGCGCA
GCGAGTCAGTGAGCGAGGAAGCGGAAGAGCGCCCAATACGCAAACCGCCTCTCCCCGCGCGTTGGCCGAT
TCATTAATGCAGCTGGCACGACAGGTTTCCCGACTGGAAAGCGGGCAGTGAGCGCAACGCAATTAATGTG
AGTTAGCTCACTCATTAGGCACCCCAGGCTTTACACTTTATGCTTCCGGCTCGTATGTTGTGTGGAATTG
TGAGCGGATAACAATTTCACACAGGAAACAGCTATGACCATGATTACGCCAAGCGCGCAATTAACCCTCA
CTAAAGGGAACAAAAGCTGGAGCTGCAAGCTTAATGTAGTCTT
